Addgene plasmid #75701: DCLK2 gRNA (BRDN0001162199)
Purpose: 3rd generation lentiviral gRNA plasmid targeting human DCLK2
Depositing lab: John Doench & David Root. Depositing organization: Broad Institute. Publication: Optimized sgRNA design to maximize activity and minimize off-target effects of CRISPR-Cas9. Doench JG, Fusi N, Sullender M, Hegde M, Vaimberg EW, Donovan KF, Smith I, Tothova Z, Wilen C, Orchard R, Virgin HW, Listgarten J, Root DE. Nat Biotechnol. 2016 Jan 18. doi: 10.1038/nbt.3437. PubMed 26780180.
Backbone
  Vector backbone: lentiGuide-Puro
  Backbone manufacturer: Zhang Lab (Addgene plasmid # 52963)
  Vector type: Mammalian Expression, Lentiviral, CRISPR
  Selectable markers: Puromycin
Growth in bacteria
  Bacterial resistance: Ampicillin, 100 μg/mL
  Growth temperature: 37°C
  Growth strain: DH5alpha
  Copy number: High Copy
Gene/Insert
  Gene/Insert name: DCLK2 (alt names: DCLK2; NM_001040260.3)
  gRNA/shRNA sequence: TCCAGAATACTTAACAGCTG
  Species: H. sapiens (human)
  Entrez Gene: DCLK2 (a.k.a. CL2, CLICK-II, CLICK2, CLIK2, DCAMKL2, DCDC3, DCDC3B, DCK2)
  Promoter: hU6
  Cloning method: Unknown
  Sequencing primers: 5′ U6-F; 3′ pS2-R
Terms and licenses: Academic/Nonprofit Terms; Industry Terms: Not Available to Industry
Depositor comments: The gRNA was designed to target the following Genbank reference sequence(s): NM_001040260.3,NM_001040261.4. Note that this plasmid does NOT contain Cas9. It should be used in conjunction with lentiCas9-Blast (Addgene #52962) or otherwise with cell lines already expressing Cas9. Browse the full kinome gRNA library at http://www.addgene.org/pooled-library/broadgpp-human-kinome/ or visit http://www.broadinstitute.org/rnai/public/ for detailed protocols and information.
How to cite: DCLK2 gRNA (BRDN0001162199) was a gift from John Doench & David Root (Addgene plasmid # 75701 ; http://n2t.net/addgene:75701 ; RRID:Addgene_75701)
