[The description below was written by a language model from this plasmid's Addgene catalogue record and pLannotate feature annotations shown in this document.]
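Description:
DCLK2 gRNA (BRDN0001162199) is a third-generation lentiviral guide RNA plasmid built on the lentiGuide-Puro backbone and designed to direct Streptococcus pyogenes Cas9 to the human DCLK2 gene, which encodes a doublecortin-like kinase. It is maintained in E. coli through a high-copy ColE1/pUC-type origin with ampicillin resistance (AmpR). The backbone also carries an f1 origin, an SV40 origin and poly(A) signal, and remnants of lac and T7/T3 cloning-vector sequences.

The viral genome is transcribed from an RSV promoter fused to a truncated HIV-1 5' LTR, an arrangement that makes packaging Tat-independent. It is followed by the Ψ packaging signal with a partial gag sequence, the Rev response element for nuclear export of the full-length RNA, and a cPPT/CTS element that aids nuclear import. It ends in a self-inactivating ΔU3 3' LTR. Within this frame, a human U6 RNA polymerase III promoter drives the DCLK2-specific spacer joined to the SpCas9 gRNA scaffold. A separate cassette, made up of the EF-1α core promoter with its intron A, expresses puromycin N-acetyltransferase so that transduced mammalian cells can be selected. A WPRE downstream of the puromycin gene enhances transcript expression.

The plasmid does not encode Cas9, so it has to be used with a separate Cas9 vector or in cells that already express the nuclease. The guide was designed against two DCLK2 reference transcripts and belongs to a human kinome gRNA collection associated with work on optimised sgRNA design. Its typical use is CRISPR knockout of DCLK2 in human cells.
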