Features (pLannotate 1.2.2; 29 found; start..end, strand, type, name):
     14..80      +  CDS            small t antigen (fragment): SV40 (simian virus 40) small t antigen
    106..317     +  promoter       EF-1α core promoter: core promoter for human elongation factor EF-1α
    318..1256    +  intron         EF-1α intron A: intron upstream of the start codon of human EF-1α
   1278..1877    +  CDS            PuroR (fragment): puromycin N-acetyltransferase; pac from Streptomyces; confers resistance to puromycin
   1893..2481    +  misc_feature   WPRE: woodchuck hepatitis virus posttranscriptional regulatory element
   2532..2551    +  misc_feature   cPPT/CTS (fragment): central polypurine tract and central termination sequence of HIV-1
   2553..2786    +  LTR            3' LTR (ΔU3): self-inactivating 3' long terminal repeat (LTR) from HIV-1
   2864..2985    +  polyA_signal   SV40 poly(A) signal: SV40 polyadenylation signal
   3025..3160    +  rep_origin     SV40 ori: SV40 origin of replication
   3181..3199    -  promoter       T7 promoter: promoter for bacteriophage T7 RNA polymerase
   3207..3362    +  CDS            lacZα (fragment): LacZα fragment of β-galactosidase; lacZ fragment
   3367..3795    +  rep_origin     f1 ori (sequence partly withheld): f1 bacteriophage origin of replication; arrow indicates direction of (+) strand synthesis
   3848..3952    +  promoter       AmpR promoter: bla
   3953..4813    +  CDS            AmpR: β-lactamase; bla; confers resistance to ampicillin, carbenicillin, and related antibiotics
   4984..5572    +  rep_origin     ori: high-copy-number ColE1/pMB1/pBR322/pUC origin of replication
   5755..5847    +  CDS            lacI (fragment): lac repressor; lacI; The lac repressor binds to the lac operator to inhibit transcription in E. coli. This inhibition can be relieved by adding lactose or isopropyl-β-D-thiogalactopyranoside (IPTG).
   5860..5881    +  protein_bind   CAP binding site: CAP binding activates transcription in the presence of cAMP. E. coli catabolite activator protein
   5896..5926    +  promoter       lac promoter: promoter for the E. coli lac operon
   5934..5950    +  protein_bind   lac operator: The lac repressor binds to the lac operator to inhibit transcription in E. coli. This inhibition can be relieved by adding lactose or isopropyl-β-D-thiogalactopyranoside (IPTG). lac repressor encoded by lacI
   5995..6013    +  promoter       T3 promoter: promoter for bacteriophage T3 RNA polymerase
   6041..6267    +  promoter       RSV promoter: Rous sarcoma virus enhancer/promoter
   6268..6448    +  LTR            5' LTR (truncated): truncated 5' long terminal repeat (LTR) from HIV-1
   6495..6620    +  misc_feature   HIV-1 Ψ: packaging signal of human immunodeficiency virus type 1
   6604..6967    +  CDS            HIV-1 gag (fragment): gag protein from human immunodeficiency virus 1; gag
   7113..7346    +  misc_feature   RRE: The Rev response element (RRE) of HIV-1 allows for Rev-dependent mRNA export from the nucleus to the cytoplasm.
   7723..7749    +  CDS            Rev (fragment): human immunodeficiency virus 1 (HIV-1) Rev protein; rev; enhances nuclear export of unspliced and incompletely spliced viral mRNAs
   7753..7993    +  promoter       U6 promoter: RNA polymerase III promoter for human U6 snRNA
   8023..8098    +  misc_RNA       gRNA scaffold: guide RNA scaffold for the Streptococcus pyogenes CRISPR/Cas9 system
   8154..8271    +  misc_feature   cPPT/CTS: central polypurine tract and central termination sequence of HIV-1
>Addgene plasmid #75701 | DCLK2 gRNA (BRDN0001162199) | addgene full sequence | sequence record 184396 | Addgene Assembled Sequence
CCCGGGTGCAAAGATGGATAAAGTTTTAAACAGAGAGGAATCTTTGCAGCTAATGGACCTTCTAGGTCTT
GAAAGGAGTGGGAATTGGCTCCGGTGCCCGTCAGTGGGCAGAGCGCACATCGCCCACAGTCCCCGAGAAG
TTGGGGGGAGGGGTCGGCAATTGATCCGGTGCCTAGAGAAGGTGGCGCGGGGTAAACTGGGAAAGTGATG
TCGTGTACTGGCTCCGCCTTTTTCCCGAGGGTGGGGGAGAACCGTATATAAGTGCAGTAGTCGCCGTGAA
CGTTCTTTTTCGCAACGGGTTTGCCGCCAGAACACAGGTAAGTGCCGTGTGTGGTTCCCGCGGGCCTGGC
CTCTTTACGGGTTATGGCCCTTGCGTGCCTTGAATTACTTCCACCTGGCTGCAGTACGTGATTCTTGATC
CCGAGCTTCGGGTTGGAAGTGGGTGGGAGAGTTCGAGGCCTTGCGCTTAAGGAGCCCCTTCGCCTCGTGC
TTGAGTTGAGGCCTGGCCTGGGCGCTGGGGCCGCCGCGTGCGAATCTGGTGGCACCTTCGCGCCTGTCTC
GCTGCTTTCGATAAGTCTCTAGCCATTTAAAATTTTTGATGACCTGCTGCGACGCTTTTTTTCTGGCAAG
ATAGTCTTGTAAATGCGGGCCAAGATCTGCACACTGGTATTTCGGTTTTTGGGGCCGCGGGCGGCGACGG
GGCCCGTGCGTCCCAGCGCACATGTTCGGCGAGGCGGGGCCTGCGAGCGCGGCCACCGAGAATCGGACGG
GGGTAGTCTCAAGCTGGCCGGCCTGCTCTGGTGCCTGGCCTCGCGCCGCCGTGTATCGCCCCGCCCTGGG
CGGCAAGGCTGGCCCGGTCGGCACCAGTTGCGTGAGCGGAAAGATGGCCGCTTCCCGGCCCTGCTGCAGG
GAGCTCAAAATGGAGGACGCGGCGCTCGGGAGAGCGGGCGGGTGAGTCACCCACACAAAGGAAAAGGGCC
TTTCCGTCCTCAGCCGTCGCTTCATGTGACTCCACGGAGTACCGGGCGCCGTCCAGGCACCTCGATTAGT
TCTCGAGCTTTTGGAGTACGTCGTCTTTAGGTTGGGGGGAGGGGTTTTATGCGATGGAGTTTCCCCACAC
TGAGTGGGTGGAGACTGAAGTTAGGCCAGCTTGGCACTTGATGTAATTCTCCTTGGAATTTGCCCTTTTT
GAGTTTGGATCTTGGTTCATTCTCAAGCCTCAGACAGTGGTTCAAAGTTTTTTTCTTCCATTTCAGGTGT
CGTGACGTACGGCCACCATGACCGAGTACAAGCCCACGGTGCGCCTCGCCACCCGCGACGACGTCCCCAG
GGCCGTACGCACCCTCGCCGCCGCGTTCGCCGACTACCCCGCCACGCGCCACACCGTCGATCCGGACCGC
CACATCGAGCGGGTCACCGAGCTGCAAGAACTCTTCCTCACGCGCGTCGGGCTCGACATCGGCAAGGTGT
GGGTCGCGGACGACGGCGCCGCCGTGGCGGTCTGGACCACGCCGGAGAGCGTCGAAGCGGGGGCGGTGTT
CGCCGAGATCGGCCCGCGCATGGCCGAGTTGAGCGGTTCCCGGCTGGCCGCGCAGCAACAGATGGAAGGC
CTCCTGGCGCCGCACCGGCCCAAGGAGCCCGCGTGGTTCCTGGCCACCGTCGGAGTCTCGCCCGACCACC
AGGGCAAGGGTCTGGGCAGCGCCGTCGTGCTCCCCGGAGTGGAGGCGGCCGAGCGCGCCGGGGTGCCCGC
CTTCCTGGAGACCTCCGCGCCCCGCAACCTCCCCTTCTACGAGCGGCTCGGCTTCACCGTCACCGCCGAC
GTCGAGGTGCCCGAAGGACCGCGCACCTGGTGCATGACCCGCAAGCCCGGTGCCTGAACGCGTTAAGTCG
ACAATCAACCTCTGGATTACAAAATTTGTGAAAGATTGACTGGTATTCTTAACTATGTTGCTCCTTTTAC
GCTATGTGGATACGCTGCTTTAATGCCTTTGTATCATGCTATTGCTTCCCGTATGGCTTTCATTTTCTCC
TCCTTGTATAAATCCTGGTTGCTGTCTCTTTATGAGGAGTTGTGGCCCGTTGTCAGGCAACGTGGCGTGG
TGTGCACTGTGTTTGCTGACGCAACCCCCACTGGTTGGGGCATTGCCACCACCTGTCAGCTCCTTTCCGG
GACTTTCGCTTTCCCCCTCCCTATTGCCACGGCGGAACTCATCGCCGCCTGCCTTGCCCGCTGCTGGACA
GGGGCTCGGCTGTTGGGCACTGACAATTCCGTGGTGTTGTCGGGGAAATCATCGTCCTTTCCTTGGCTGC
TCGCCTGTGTTGCCACCTGGATTCTGCGCGGGACGTCCTTCTGCTACGTCCCTTCGGCCCTCAATCCAGC
GGACCTTCCTTCCCGCGGCCTGCTGCCGGCTCTGCGGCCTCTTCCGCGTCTTCGCCTTCGCCCTCAGACG
AGTCGGATCTCCCTTTGGGCCGCCTCCCCGCGTCGACTTTAAGACCAATGACTTACAAGGCAGCTGTAGA
TCTTAGCCACTTTTTAAAAGAAAAGGGGGGACTGGAAGGGCTAATTCACTCCCAACGAAGACAAGATCTG
CTTTTTGCTTGTACTGGGTCTCTCTGGTTAGACCAGATCTGAGCCTGGGAGCTCTCTGGCTAACTAGGGA
ACCCACTGCTTAAGCCTCAATAAAGCTTGCCTTGAGTGCTTCAAGTAGTGTGTGCCCGTCTGTTGTGTGA
CTCTGGTAACTAGAGATCCCTCAGACCCTTTTAGTCAGTGTGGAAAATCTCTAGCAGTACGTATAGTAGT
TCATGTCATCTTATTATTCAGTATTTATAACTTGCAAAGAAATGAATATCAGAGAGTGAGAGGAACTTGT
TTATTGCAGCTTATAATGGTTACAAATAAAGCAATAGCATCACAAATTTCACAAATAAAGCATTTTTTTC
ACTGCATTCTAGTTGTGGTTTGTCCAAACTCATCAATGTATCTTATCATGTCTGGCTCTAGCTATCCCGC
CCCTAACTCCGCCCATCCCGCCCCTAACTCCGCCCAGTTCCGCCCATTCTCCGCCCCATGGCTGACTAAT
TTTTTTTATTTATGCAGAGGCCGAGGCCGCCTCGGCCTCTGAGCTATTCCAGAAGTAGTGAGGAGGCTTT
TTTGGAGGCCTAGGGACGTACCCAATTCGCCCTATAGTGAGTCGTATTACGCGCGCTCACTGGCCGTCGT
TTTACAACGTCGTGACTGGGAAAACCCTGGCGTTACCCAACTTAATCGCCTTGCAGCACATCCCCCTTTC
GCCAGCTGGCGTAATAGCGAAGAGGCCCGCACCGATCGCCCTTCCCAACAGTTGCGCAGCCTGAATGGCG
AATGGG
[124 nt withheld, positions 3367-3490]
C
[91 nt withheld, positions 3492-3582]
A
[49 nt withheld, positions 3584-3632]
CCTTTGACGTTGGAGTCCACGTTCTTT
[37 nt withheld, positions 3660-3696]
ACCCTATCTCGGTCTATTCTTTTGATTTATAAGGGATTTTGCCGATTTCGGCCTATTGGTTAAAAAATGA
GCTGATTTAACAAAAATTTAACGCGAATTTTAACAAAATATTAACGCTTACAATTTAGGTGGCACTTTTC
GGGGAAATGTGCGCGGAACCCCTATTTGTTTATTTTTCTAAATACATTCAAATATGTATCCGCTCATGAG
ACAATAACCCTGATAAATGCTTCAATAATATTGAAAAAGGAAGAGTATGAGTATTCAACATTTCCGTGTC
GCCCTTATTCCCTTTTTTGCGGCATTTTGCCTTCCTGTTTTTGCTCACCCAGAAACGCTGGTGAAAGTAA
AAGATGCTGAAGATCAGTTGGGTGCACGAGTGGGTTACATCGAACTGGATCTCAACAGCGGTAAGATCCT
TGAGAGTTTTCGCCCCGAAGAACGTTTTCCAATGATGAGCACTTTTAAAGTTCTGCTATGTGGCGCGGTA
TTATCCCGTATTGACGCCGGGCAAGAGCAACTCGGTCGCCGCATACACTATTCTCAGAATGACTTGGTTG
AGTACTCACCAGTCACAGAAAAGCATCTTACGGATGGCATGACAGTAAGAGAATTATGCAGTGCTGCCAT
AACCATGAGTGATAACACTGCGGCCAACTTACTTCTGACAACGATCGGAGGACCGAAGGAGCTAACCGCT
TTTTTGCACAACATGGGGGATCATGTAACTCGCCTTGATCGTTGGGAACCGGAGCTGAATGAAGCCATAC
CAAACGACGAGCGTGACACCACGATGCCTGTAGCAATGGCAACAACGTTGCGCAAACTATTAACTGGCGA
ACTACTTACTCTAGCTTCCCGGCAACAATTAATAGACTGGATGGAGGCGGATAAAGTTGCAGGACCACTT
CTGCGCTCGGCCCTTCCGGCTGGCTGGTTTATTGCTGATAAATCTGGAGCCGGTGAGCGTGGGTCTCGCG
GTATCATTGCAGCACTGGGGCCAGATGGTAAGCCCTCCCGTATCGTAGTTATCTACACGACGGGGAGTCA
GGCAACTATGGATGAACGAAATAGACAGATCGCTGAGATAGGTGCCTCACTGATTAAGCATTGGTAACTG
TCAGACCAAGTTTACTCATATATACTTTAGATTGATTTAAAACTTCATTTTTAATTTAAAAGGATCTAGG
TGAAGATCCTTTTTGATAATCTCATGACCAAAATCCCTTAACGTGAGTTTTCGTTCCACTGAGCGTCAGA
CCCCGTAGAAAAGATCAAAGGATCTTCTTGAGATCCTTTTTTTCTGCGCGTAATCTGCTGCTTGCAAACA
AAAAAACCACCGCTACCAGCGGTGGTTTGTTTGCCGGATCAAGAGCTACCAACTCTTTTTCCGAAGGTAA
CTGGCTTCAGCAGAGCGCAGATACCAAATACTGTTCTTCTAGTGTAGCCGTAGTTAGGCCACCACTTCAA
GAACTCTGTAGCACCGCCTACATACCTCGCTCTGCTAATCCTGTTACCAGTGGCTGCTGCCAGTGGCGAT
AAGTCGTGTCTTACCGGGTTGGACTCAAGACGATAGTTACCGGATAAGGCGCAGCGGTCGGGCTGAACGG
GGGGTTCGTGCACACAGCCCAGCTTGGAGCGAACGACCTACACCGAACTGAGATACCTACAGCGTGAGCT
ATGAGAAAGCGCCACGCTTCCCGAAGGGAGAAAGGCGGACAGGTATCCGGTAAGCGGCAGGGTCGGAACA
GGAGAGCGCACGAGGGAGCTTCCAGGGGGAAACGCCTGGTATCTTTATAGTCCTGTCGGGTTTCGCCACC
TCTGACTTGAGCGTCGATTTTTGTGATGCTCGTCAGGGGGGCGGAGCCTATGGAAAAACGCCAGCAACGC
GGCCTTTTTACGGTTCCTGGCCTTTTGCTGGCCTTTTGCTCACATGTTCTTTCCTGCGTTATCCCCTGAT
TCTGTGGATAACCGTATTACCGCCTTTGAGTGAGCTGATACCGCTCGCCGCAGCCGAACGACCGAGCGCA
GCGAGTCAGTGAGCGAGGAAGCGGAAGAGCGCCCAATACGCAAACCGCCTCTCCCCGCGCGTTGGCCGAT
TCATTAATGCAGCTGGCACGACAGGTTTCCCGACTGGAAAGCGGGCAGTGAGCGCAACGCAATTAATGTG
AGTTAGCTCACTCATTAGGCACCCCAGGCTTTACACTTTATGCTTCCGGCTCGTATGTTGTGTGGAATTG
TGAGCGGATAACAATTTCACACAGGAAACAGCTATGACCATGATTACGCCAAGCGCGCAATTAACCCTCA
CTAAAGGGAACAAAAGCTGGAGCTGCAAGCTTAATGTAGTCTTATGCAATACTCTTGTAGTCTTGCAACA
TGGTAACGATGAGTTAGCAACATGCCTTACAAGGAGAGAAAAAGCACCGTGCATGCCGATTGGTGGAAGT
AAGGTGGTACGATCGTGCCTTATTAGGAAGGCAACAGACGGGTCTGACATGGATTGGACGAACCACTGAA
TTGCCGCATTGCAGAGATATTGTATTTAAGTGCCTAGCTCGATACATAAACGGGTCTCTCTGGTTAGACC
AGATCTGAGCCTGGGAGCTCTCTGGCTAACTAGGGAACCCACTGCTTAAGCCTCAATAAAGCTTGCCTTG
AGTGCTTCAAGTAGTGTGTGCCCGTCTGTTGTGTGACTCTGGTAACTAGAGATCCCTCAGACCCTTTTAG
TCAGTGTGGAAAATCTCTAGCAGTGGCGCCCGAACAGGGACTTGAAAGCGAAAGGGAAACCAGAGGAGCT
CTCTCGACGCAGGACTCGGCTTGCTGAAGCGCGCACGGCAAGAGGCGAGGGGCGGCGACTGGTGAGTACG
CCAAAAATTTTGACTAGCGGAGGCTAGAAGGAGAGAGATGGGTGCGAGAGCGTCAGTATTAAGCGGGGGA
GAATTAGATCGCGATGGGAAAAAATTCGGTTAAGGCCAGGGGGAAAGAAAAAATATAAATTAAAACATAT
AGTATGGGCAAGCAGGGAGCTAGAACGATTCGCAGTTAATCCTGGCCTGTTAGAAACATCAGAAGGCTGT
AGACAAATACTGGGACAGCTACAACCATCCCTTCAGACAGGATCAGAAGAACTTAGATCATTATATAATA
CAGTAGCAACCCTCTATTGTGTGCATCAAAGGATAGAGATAAAAGACACCAAGGAAGCTTTAGACAAGAT
AGAGGAAGAGCAAAACAAAAGTAAGACCACCGCACAGCAAGCGGCCGCTGATCTTCAGACCTGGAGGAGG
AGATATGAGGGACAATTGGAGAAGTGAATTATATAAATATAAAGTAGTAAAAATTGAACCATTAGGAGTA
GCACCCACCAAGGCAAAGAGAAGAGTGGTGCAGAGAGAAAAAAGAGCAGTGGGAATAGGAGCTTTGTTCC
TTGGGTTCTTGGGAGCAGCAGGAAGCACTATGGGCGCAGCGTCAATGACGCTGACGGTACAGGCCAGACA
ATTATTGTCTGGTATAGTGCAGCAGCAGAACAATTTGCTGAGGGCTATTGAGGCGCAACAGCATCTGTTG
CAACTCACAGTCTGGGGCATCAAGCAGCTCCAGGCAAGAATCCTGGCTGTGGAAAGATACCTAAAGGATC
AACAGCTCCTGGGGATTTGGGGTTGCTCTGGAAAACTCATTTGCACCACTGCTGTGCCTTGGAATGCTAG
TTGGAGTAATAAATCTCTGGAACAGATTTGGAATCACACGACCTGGATGGAGTGGGACAGAGAAATTAAC
AATTACACAAGCTTAATACACTCCTTAATTGAAGAATCGCAAAACCAGCAAGAAAAGAATGAACAAGAAT
TATTGGAATTAGATAAATGGGCAAGTTTGTGGAATTGGTTTAACATAACAAATTGGCTGTGGTATATAAA
ATTATTCATAATGATAGTAGGAGGCTTGGTAGGTTTAAGAATAGTTTTTGCTGTACTTTCTATAGTGAAT
AGAGTTAGGCAGGGATATTCACCATTATCGTTTCAGACCCACCTCCCAACCCCGAGGGGACCCAGAGAGG
GCCTATTTCCCATGATTCCTTCATATTTGCATATACGATACAAGGCTGTTAGAGAGATAATTAGAATTAA
TTTGACTGTAAACACAAAGATATTAGTACAAAATACGTGACGTAGAAAGTAATAATTTCTTGGGTAGTTT
GCAGTTTTAAAATTATGTTTTAAAATGGACTATCATATGCTTACCGTAACTTGAAAGTATTTCGATTTCT
TGGCTTTATATATCTTGTGGAAAGGACGAAACACCGTCCAGAATACTTAACAGCTGGTTTTAGAGCTAGA
AATAGCAAGTTAAAATAAGGCTAGTCCGTTATCAACTTGAAAAAGTGGCACCGAGTCGGTGCTTTTTTAA
GCTTGGCGTAACTAGATCTTGAGACAAATGGCAGTATTCATCCACAATTTTAAAAGAAAAGGGGGGATTG
GGGGGTACAGTGCAGGGGAAAGAATAGTAGACATAATAGCAACAGACATACAAACTAAAGAATTACAAAA
ACAAATTACAAAAATTCAAAATTTTCGGGTTTATTACAGGGACAGCAGAGATCCACTTTGGCGCCGGCTC
GAGGGGG
