>Addgene plasmid #75701 | DCLK2 gRNA (BRDN0001162199) | depositor partial sequence | sequence record 143161 | Target Sequence
TCCAGAATACTTAACAGCTG
