>Addgene plasmid #75701 | DCLK2 gRNA (BRDN0001162199) | addgene partial sequence | sequence record 184395 | hU6-F
GTGACGTAGAAAGTAATAATTTCTTGGGTAGTTTGCAGTTTTAAAATTATGTTTTAAAATGGACTATCAT
ATGCTTACCGTAACTTGAAAGTATTTCGATTTCTTGGCTTTATATATCTTGTGGAAAGGACGAAACACCG
TCCAGAATACTTAACAGCTGGTTTTAGAGCTAGAAATAGCAAGTTAAAATAAGGCTAGTCCGTTATCAAC
TTGAAAAAGTGGCACCGAGTCGGTGCTTTTTTAAGCTTGGCGTAACTAGATCTTGAGACAAATGGCAGTA
TTCATCCACAATTTTAAAAGAAAAGGGGGGATTGGGGGGTACAGTGCAGGGGAAAGAATAGTAGACATAA
TAGCAACAGACATACAAACTAAAGAATTACAAAAACAAATTACAAAAATTCAAAATTTTCGGGTTTATTA
CAGGGACAGCAGAGATCCACTTTGGCGCCGGCTCGAGGGGGCCCGGGTGCAAAGATGGATAAAGTTTTAA
ACAGAGAGGAATCTTTGCAGCTAATGGACCTTCTAGGTCTTGAAAGGAGTGGGAATTGGCTCCGGTGCCC
GTCAGTGGGC
